>Addgene plasmid #222657 | pCDNA3-FLAG-Regnase-3_1-547 aa | addgene full sequence | sequence record 450666 | Addgene NGS Result
GCGGCGGCTGCATACGCTTGATCCGGCTACCTGCCCATTCGACCACCAAGCGAAACATCGCATCGAGCGA
GCACGTACTCGGATGGAAGCCGGTCTTGTCGATCAGGATGATCTGGACGAAGAGCATCAGGGGCTCGCGC
CAGCCGAACTGTTCGCCAGGCTCAAGGCGCGCATGCCCGACGGCGAGGATCTCGTCGTGACCCATGGCGA
TGCCTGCTTGCCGAATATCATGGTGGAAAATGGCCGCTTTTCTGGATTCATCGACTGTGGCCGGCTGGGT
GTGGCGGACCGCTATCAGGACATAGCGTTGGCTACCCGTGATATTGCTGAAGAGCTTGGCGGCGAATGGG
CTGACCGCTTCCTCGTGCTTTACGGTATCGCCGCTCCCGATTCGCAGCGCATCGCCTTCTATCGCCTTCT
TGACGAGTTCTTCTGAGCGGGACTCTGGGGTTCGAAATGACCGACCAAGTGACGCCCAACCTGCCATCAC
GAGATTTCGATTCCACCGCCGCCTTCTATGAAAGGTTGGGCTTCGGAATCGTTTTCCGGGACGCCGGCTG
GATGATCCTCCAGCGCGGGGATCTCATGCTGGAGTTCTTCGCCCACCCCAACTTGTTTATTGCAGCTTAT
AATGGTTACAAATAAAGCAATAGCATCACAAATTTCACAAATAAAGCATTTTTTTCACTGCATTCTAGTT
GTGGTTTGTCCAAACTCATCAATGTATCTTATCATGTCTGTATACCGTCGACCTCTAGCTAGAGCTTGGC
GTAATCATGGTCATAGCTGTTTCCTGTGTGAAATTGTTATCCGCTCACAATTCCACACAACATACGAGCC
GGAAGCATAAAGTGTAAAGCCTGGGGTGCCTAATGAGTGAGCTAACTCACATTAATTGCGTTGCGCTCAC
TGCCCGCTTTCCAGTCGGGAAACCTGTCGTGCCAGCTGCATTAATGAATCGGCCAACGCGCGGGGAGAGG
CGGTTTGCGTATTGGGCGCTCTTCCGCTTCCTCGCTCACTGACTCGCTGCGCTCGGTCGTTCGGCTGCGG
CGAGCGGTATCAGCTCACTCAAAGGCGGTAATACGGTTATCCACAGAATCAGGGGATAACGCAGGAAAGA
ACATGTGAGCAAAAGGCCAGCAAAAGGCCAGGAACCGTAAAAAGGCCGCGTTGCTGGCGTTTTTCCATAG
GCTCCGCCCCCCTGACGAGCATCACAAAAATCGACGCTCAAGTCAGAGGTGGCGAAACCCGACAGGACTA
TAAAGATACCAGGCGTTTCCCCCTGGAAGCTCCCTCGTGCGCTCTCCTGTTCCGACCCTGCCGCTTACCG
GATACCTGTCCGCCTTTCTCCCTTCGGGAAGCGTGGCGCTTTCTCATAGCTCACGCTGTAGGTATCTCAG
TTCGGTGTAGGTCGTTCGCTCCAAGCTGGGCTGTGTGCACGAACCCCCCGTTCAGCCCGACCGCTGCGCC
TTATCCGGTAACTATCGTCTTGAGTCCAACCCGGTAAGACACGACTTATCGCCACTGGCAGCAGCCACTG
GTAACAGGATTAGCAGAGCGAGGTATGTAGGCGGTGCTACAGAGTTCTTGAAGTGGTGGCCTAACTACGG
CTACACTAGAAGAACAGTATTTGGTATCTGCGCTCTGCTGAAGCCAGTTACCTTCGGAAAAAGAGTTGGT
AGCTCTTGATCCGGCAAACAAACCACCGCTGGTAGCGGTGGTTTTTTTGTTTGCAAGCAGCAGATTACGC
GCAGAAAAAAAGGATCTCAAGAAGATCCTTTGATCTTTTCTACGGGGTCTGACGCTCAGTGGAACGAAAA
CTCACGTTAAGGGATTTTGGTCATGAGATTATCAAAAAGGATCTTCACCTAGATCCTTTTAAATTAAAAA
TGAAGTTTTAAATCAATCTAAAGTATATATGAGTAAACTTGGTCTGACAGTTACCAATGCTTAATCAGTG
AGGCACCTATCTCAGCGATCTGTCTATTTCGTTCATCCATAGTTGCCTGACTCCCCGTCGTGTAGATAAC
TACGATACGGGAGGGCTTACCATCTGGCCCCAGTGCTGCAATGATACCGCGAGACCCACGCTCACCGGCT
CCAGATTTATCAGCAATAAACCAGCCAGCCGGAAGGGCCGAGCGCAGAAGTGGTCCTGCAACTTTATCCG
CCTCCATCCAGTCTATTAATTGTTGCCGGGAAGCTAGAGTAAGTAGTTCGCCAGTTAATAGTTTGCGCAA
CGTTGTTGCCATTGCTACAGGCATCGTGGTGTCACGCTCGTCGTTTGGTATGGCTTCATTCAGCTCCGGT
TCCCAACGATCAAGGCGAGTTACATGATCCCCCATGTTGTGCAAAAAAGCGGTTAGCTCCTTCGGTCCTC
CGATCGTTGTCAGAAGTAAGTTGGCCGCAGTGTTATCACTCATGGTTATGGCAGCACTGCATAATTCTCT
TACTGTCATGCCATCCGTAAGATGCTTTTCTGTGACTGGTGAGTACTCAACCAAGTCATTCTGAGAATAG
TGTATGCGGCGACCGAGTTGCTCTTGCCCGGCGTCAATACGGGATAATACCGCGCCACATAGCAGAACTT
TAAAAGTGCTCATCATTGGAAAACGTTCTTCGGGGCGAAAACTCTCAAGGATCTTACCGCTGTTGAGATC
CAGTTCGATGTAACCCACTCGTGCACCCAACTGATCTTCAGCATCTTTTACTTTCACCAGCGTTTCTGGG
TGAGCAAAAACAGGAAGGCAAAATGCCGCAAAAAAGGGAATAAGGGCGACACGGAAATGTTGAATACTCA
TACTCTTCCTTTTTCAATATTATTGAAGCATTTATCAGGGTTATTGTCTCATGAGCGGATACATATTTGA
ATGTATTTAGAAAAATAAACAAATAGGGGTTCCGCGCACATTTCCCCGAAAAGTGCCACCTGACGTCGAC
GGATCGGGAGATCTCCCGATCCCCTATGGTGCACTCTCAGTACAATCTGCTCTGATGCCGCATAGTTAAG
CCAGTATCTGCTCCCTGCTTGTGTGTTGGAGGTCGCTGAGTAGTGCGCGAGCAAAATTTAAGCTACAACA
AGGCAAGGCTTGACCGACAATTGCATGAAGAATCTGCTTAGGGTTAGGCGTTTTGCGCTGCTTCGCGATG
TACGGGCCAGATATACGCGTTGACATTGATTATTGACTAGTTATTAATAGTAATCAATTACGGGGTCATT
AGTTCATAGCCCATATATGGAGTTCCGCGTTACATAACTTACGGTAAATGGCCCGCCTGGCTGACCGCCC
AACGACCCCCGCCCATTGACGTCAATAATGACGTATGTTCCCATAGTAACGCCAATAGGGACTTTCCATT
GACGTCAATGGGTGGAGTATTTACGGTAAACTGCCCACTTGGCAGTACATCAAGTGTATCATATGCCAAG
TACGCCCCCTATTGACGTCAATGACGGTAAATGGCCCGCCTGGCATTATGCCCAGTACATGACCTTATGG
GACTTTCCTACTTGGCAGTACATCTACGTATTAGTCATCGCTATTACCATGGTGATGCGGTTTTGGCAGT
ACATCAATGGGCGTGGATAGCGGTTTGACTCACGGGGATTTCCAAGTCTCCACCCCATTGACGTCAATGG
GAGTTTGTTTTGGCACCAAAATCAACGGGACTTTCCAAAATGTCGTAACAACTCCGCCCCATTGACGCAA
ATGGGCGGTAGGCGTGTACGGTGGGAGGTCTATATAAGCAGAGCTCTCTGGCTAACTAGAGAACCCACTG
CTTACTGGCTTATCGAAATTAATACGACTCACTATAGGGAGACCCAAGCTTGGTACCGAGCTCGGATCCA
CTAGTAACGGCCGCCAGTGTGTTCGAATTCGCCACCATGGATTATAAAGATGATGATGATAAAGGCTCCT
CCGGCATGGCTGCGGAGAAGACATTGCAGGAATACGGGGTGCTTTGCATTCAAGAATACAGGAAAAGCAG
CAAAGTGGAGTCAAGTGCACGGAACAGCTTCATGGGCCTGAAGGATCACCTGGGGCATGATCTTGGCCAT
CTTTATATGGAGAGCACTGACCCACAGATGAGTGCAGCTGTGCCTTGGCCTATGGTAGAGAAACCAACAA
TGGATACAGTCAATTCGGGGAAGGAAGGAAAAGGGGTGTCAGAAGAGAATGTGAGCTCCGGCGACTCTGA
GGGAAGCACGAGTTCTGATCATGAGTCAGAACAACTGAGTAGCCTTTCGGTAGAGCCATGCTCATTAACC
AAGACTCACAGACAGCTATGTCGCTCTCCCTGCTTAGAGCCTCGCCTACTGAAACACAGTGACATTTTGC
AAGACTTTAAACCAGAAGAGTCCCAGACTCCATCTAAGGAAGTGAAGAAACCCCCTGATGTGGTTCGAGA
ATACCAAACAAAACTGGAGTTTGCACTTAAGTTAGGTTATTCTGAAGAACAGGTCCAGCTTGTGCTAAAC
AAACTTGGTACTGATGCTTTAATCAATGATATATTGGGAGAACTTGTCAAACTTGGAAATAAAAGTGAAG
CCGATCAAACAGTTAGTACTATTAACAGCGTAATGCGAGAAACCTCATCCCTGGAGTCTCAGAGGTCTGA
ATCTCCAATGCAAGAGGTTGTAGTAGATGACGGTGAGAATCTGAGACCAGTAGTTATTGATGGCAGCAAT
GTGGCAATGAGCCATGGAAACAAAGAAGTATTCTCGTGCCGAGGAATAAAATTGGCGGTGGATTGGTTTT
TGGAAAGAGGCCATAAAGATATCACGGTCTTTGTTCCTGCTTGGAGAAAAGAACAGTCCCGCCCTGACGC
CCTCATCACAGATCAGGAAATTTTACGTAAACTAGAGAAGGAAAAAATCCTGGTATTCACACCATCACGG
CGTGTCCAGGGCAGGCGAGTGGTGTGCTATGATGACAGATTCATCGTGAAGCTGGCTTTTGAGTCCGATG
GTATAATTGTGTCCAATGATAACTACAGAGATTTGGCAAATGAGAAACCAGAATGGAAGAAGTTCATAGA
TGAGCGGTTATTGATGTATTCCTTTGTCAATGACAAGTTCATGCCCCCAGATGACCCTCTTGGCAGACAT
GGCCCAAGTCTGGATAATTTTCTGAGGAAGAAACCCATTGTTCCTGAGCACAAAAAGCAGCCTTGTCCCT
ATGGAAAGAAGTGTACGTATGGACACAAGTGCAAATACTACCACCCAGAAAGGGGCAGTCAGCCTCAGCG
GTCAGTGGCTGATGAACTTCGTGCCATGTCTAGAAACACAGCAGCCAAAACTACAAATGAAGGGGGACTG
GTGAAAAGCAACAGTGTTCCTTGCAGCACCAAGGCAGACAGCACTTCGGATGTTAAACGCGGTGCTCCAA
AGAGGCAGTCAGACCCAAGCATAAGGACTCACGTCTACCAAGACATAGAGGAGAAGCTTCCCACCAAAAA
CAAGTTGGAAACCAGGTCTGTACCTTCCTTAGTTAGTATCCCGGCCACTTCTACTGCAAAACCCCAAAGC
ACTACACCTTTAAGCAATGGCCTTCCATCTGGAGTTTAAGAATTCGCCACCATGTTCCCACCTCAGGATC
AAAGACCACAGGGACAATACCCTCCAATGATGATGGCAACCAAAAATCATGGAACGCCAATGCCTTATGA
ACAGTATCCAAAATGTGACTCCCCTGTTGACGTTGGATATTATTCCATGTTGAATGCATATTCTAATCTG
AGTATCTCAGGCCCCCGAAGTCCTGAAAGGCGTTTCTCACTAGACACTGATTACAGAGTAAACTCTGTGG
CTTCAGACTGCAGCAGTGAAGGGAGCATGAGTTGTGGGAGCAGCGACTCCTACGTGGGGTACAATGACCG
CTCCTATGTCAGCTCTCCTGACCCACAGCTGGAAGAGAGTCTCAAGTGTCAGCACATGCACCCCCACAGC
CGCCTTAATTCCCAGCCCTTCCTGCAGAATTTCCACGATCCCTTAACCAGAGTCCAGAGTTACAGTCACG
AAGAACCAAAGTTCCATCCCAAGCGTCCTCTTCCACACTTGGCTATGCATCTGCAGCACCCTGCCGTGGG
TGCCCGCTCCAGCTGTCCTGGCGATTACCCCTCCCCACCAAGTTCAGCACATTCGAAGGCACCACACCTA
GGGAGGTCCTTAGTGGCCACGAGAATAGACAGCATTTCTGATTCCCGACTCTATGATAGTTCTCCTTCAA
GACAAAGAAAGCCTTATTCTCGCCAGGAAGGCCTAGGAAGCTGGGGTAGGCCAAGCTATGGGCTGGAAGC
ATATGGCTATCGGCAGACGTACTCCTTACCCGATAATTCCACGCCCCCATGCTATGAGTCGATCACCTTC
CAGAGCCTGCCTGAGCAGCAGGAACCCACCTGGAGAATCCCCTACTGTGGAATGCCACACGATCCTCCAA
GGTACCAGGACAACCGAGAGAAGATTTTTATCAATTTGTGTAACATCTTCCCCCCTGACCTTGTGAGGCT
CGTCATGAAAAGGAATCCTCATATGACGGATGCCCAGCAGCTCGCCGCAGCCATCTTAGTGGAGAAATCG
CAGCTGGGTTACGGAGGCTCCTCCGGCTATCCGTATGATGTGCCGGATTATGCGTGATCGAGCATGCATC
TAGAGGGCCCTATTCTATAGTGTCACCTAAATGCTAGAGCTCGCTGATCAGCCTCGACTGTGCCTTCTAG
TTGCCAGCCATCTGTTGTTTGCCCCTCCCCCGTGCCTTCCTTGACCCTGGAAGGTGCCACTCCCACTGTC
CTTTCCTAATAAAATGAGGAAATTGCATCGCATTGTCTGAGTAGGTGTCATTCTATTCTGGGGGGTGGGG
TGGGGCAGGACAGCAAGGGGGAGGATTGGGAAGACAATAGCAGGCATGCTGGGGATGCGGTGGGCTCTAT
GGCTTCTGAGGCGGAAAGAACCAGCTGGGGCTCTAGGGGGTATCCCC
[124 nt withheld, positions 6978-7101]
C
[91 nt withheld, positions 7103-7193]
A
[49 nt withheld, positions 7195-7243]
CCTTTGACGTTGGAGTCCACGTTCTTT
[37 nt withheld, positions 7271-7307]
ACCCTATCTCGGTCTATTCTTTTGATTTATAAGGGATTTTGCCGATTTCGGCCTATTGGTTAAAAAATGA
GCTGATTTAACAAAAATTTAACGCGAATTAATTCTGTGGAATGTGTGTCAGTTAGGGTGTGGAAAGTCCC
CAGGCTCCCCAGCAGGCAGAAGTATGCAAAGCATGCATCTCAATTAGTCAGCAACCAGGTGTGGAAAGTC
CACAGGCTCCCCAGCAGGCAGAAGTATGCAAAGCATGCATCTCAATTAGTCAGCAACCATAGTCCCGCCC
CTAACTCCGCCCATCCCGCCCCTAACTCCGCCCAGTTCCGCCCATTCTCCGCCCCATGGCTGACTAATTT
TTTTTATTTATGCAGAGGCCGAGGCCGCCTCTGCCTCTGAGCTATTCCAGAAGTAGTGAGGAGGCTTTTT
TGGAGGCCTAGGCTTTTGCAAAAAGCTCCCGGGAGCTTGTATATCCATTTTCGGATCTGATCAAGAGACA
GGATGAGGATCGTTTCGCATGATTGAACAAGATGGATTGCACGCAGGTTCTCCGGCCGCTTGGGTGGAGA
GGCTATTCGGCTATGACTGGGCACAACAGACAATCGGCTGCTCTGATGCCGCCGTGTTCCGGCTGTCAGC
GCAGGGGCGCCCGGTTCTTTTTGTCAAGACCGACCTGTCCGGTGCCCTGAATGAACTGCAGGACGAGGCA
GCGCGGCTATCGTGGCTGGCCACGACGGGCGTTCCTTGCGCAGCTGTGCTCGACGTTGTCACTGAAGCGG
GAAGGGACTGGCTGCTATTGGGCGAAGTGCCGGGGCAGGATCTCCTGTCATCTCACCTTGCTCCTGCCGA
GAAAGTATCCATCATGGCTGATGCAAT
Features (pLannotate 1.2.2; 21 found; start..end, strand, type, name):
    457..615     +  CDS            ble (fragment): BLE_KLEPN - Experimental evidence at protein level: Swiss-Prot protein existence level 1. Binding protein with a strong affinity to the bleomycin family of antibiotics. Binds to CL990; an antimitotic-antibiotic compound. From Klebsiella pneumoniae.
    610..731     +  polyA_signal   SV40 poly(A) signal: SV40 polyadenylation signal
    804..820     -  protein_bind   lac operator: The lac repressor binds to the lac operator to inhibit transcription in E. coli. This inhibition can be relieved by adding lactose or isopropyl-β-D-thiogalactopyranoside (IPTG). lac repressor encoded by lacI
    828..858     -  promoter       lac promoter: promoter for the E. coli lac operon
    873..894     -  protein_bind   CAP binding site: CAP binding activates transcription in the presence of cAMP. E. coli catabolite activator protein
    907..999     -  CDS            lacI (fragment): lac repressor; lacI; The lac repressor binds to the lac operator to inhibit transcription in E. coli. This inhibition can be relieved by adding lactose or isopropyl-β-D-thiogalactopyranoside (IPTG).
   1182..1770    -  rep_origin     ori: high-copy-number ColE1/pMB1/pBR322/pUC origin of replication
   1941..2801    -  CDS            AmpR: β-lactamase; bla; confers resistance to ampicillin, carbenicillin, and related antibiotics
   2802..2906    -  promoter       AmpR promoter: bla
   2965..3017    -  misc_feature   bom (fragment): basis of mobility region from pBR322
   3172..3551    +  enhancer       CMV enhancer: human cytomegalovirus immediate early enhancer
   3552..3755    +  promoter       CMV promoter: human cytomegalovirus (CMV) immediate early promoter
   3751..3784    +  LTR            5' LTR (truncated) (fragment): truncated 5' long terminal repeat (LTR) from HIV-1
   3800..3818    +  promoter       T7 promoter: promoter for bacteriophage T7 RNA polymerase
   3926..6592    +  CDS            Zc3h12c: ZC12C_MOUSE - Also known as Kiaa1726. Experimental evidence at protein level: Swiss-Prot protein existence level 1. May function as RNase and regulate the levels of target RNA species. From Mus musculus (Mouse).
   6664..6682    -  promoter       SP6 promoter: promoter for bacteriophage SP6 RNA polymerase
   6708..6932    +  polyA_signal   bGH poly(A) signal: bovine growth hormone polyadenylation signal
   6936..6957    +  promoter       SV40 promoter (fragment): SV40 enhancer and early promoter
   6978..7406    +  rep_origin     f1 ori (sequence partly withheld): f1 bacteriophage origin of replication; arrow indicates direction of (+) strand synthesis
   7420..7749    +  promoter       SV40 promoter: SV40 enhancer and early promoter
   7816..433     +  CDS            neo (across the origin): KKA2_KLEPN - Also known as kan, nptII. Experimental evidence at protein level: Swiss-Prot protein existence level 1. Resistance to kanamycin, neomycin, paromomycin, ribostamycin, butirosin and gentamicin B. From Klebsiella pneumoniae.
