[The description below was written by a language model from this plasmid's Addgene catalogue record and pLannotate feature annotations shown in this document.]
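Description:
pCDNA3-FLAG-Regnase-3_1-547 aa is a mammalian expression plasmid built on the Invitrogen pCDNA3 backbone, about 8.2 kb in total. It is propagated in E. coli through a high-copy ColE1/pUC-type origin with ampicillin selection from the β-lactamase gene. An f1 origin is also present. For selection in mammalian cells, the backbone carries a neomycin phosphotransferase gene driven by the SV40 enhancer/early promoter and terminated by an SV40 polyadenylation signal, which allows G418 selection of stable transfectants. Short hits to ble, lacI, bom and an HIV-1 LTR in the feature table are annotated fragments rather than functional elements.

The payload is mouse Zc3h12c (Regnase-3, also called Mcpip3), a protein annotated as a putative RNase that regulates the levels of target RNAs. It carries an N-terminal FLAG tag and is transcribed from the human CMV immediate-early enhancer and promoter, with a bovine growth hormone polyadenylation signal downstream. The truncation was not made by deleting the 3′ coding sequence. Instead, histidine 548 was mutated to a stop codon, so translation ends after residue 547. This explains why the recorded insert size and the annotated Zc3h12c match span roughly the full-length coding region. The FLAG tag is not separately annotated in the feature table but is stated in the catalogue entry. T7 and SP6 promoters flank the insert and can serve for sequencing or in vitro transcription.

The construct expresses a C-terminally truncated, epitope-tagged Regnase-3 in mammalian cells. It comes from work on the crosstalk between Regnase-1 and Regnase-3 in mast cell survival and cytokine expression. The FLAG tag allows the truncated protein to be detected or immunoprecipitated.
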