Addgene plasmid #222657: pCDNA3-FLAG-Regnase-3_1-547 aa
Purpose: Mammalian expression vector to express 1-547 aa of Regnase-3 tagged with FLAG at N-term
Depositing lab: Silvia Monticelli. Depositing organization: Institute for Research in Biomedicine, Switzerland. Publication: Crosstalk between Regnase-1 and -3 shapes mast cell survival and cytokine expression. Bataclan M, Leoni C, Moro SG, Pecoraro M, Wong EH, Heissmeyer V, Monticelli S. Life Sci Alliance. 2024 Jun 3;7(8):e202402784. doi: 10.26508/lsa.202402784. Print 2024 Aug. PubMed 38830770.
Backbone
  Vector backbone: pCDNA3
  Backbone manufacturer: Invitrogen
  Backbone size w/o insert (bp): 5432
  Total vector size (bp): 8160
  Vector type: Mammalian Expression
Growth in bacteria
  Bacterial resistance: Ampicillin, 100 μg/mL
  Growth temperature: 37°C
  Growth strain: NEB Stable
  Copy number: High Copy
Gene/Insert
  Gene/Insert name: Zc3h12c 1-547 aa (alt name: Mcpip3, Reg-3)
  Species: M. musculus (mouse)
  Insert size (bp): 2754
  Mutation: mutated histidine 548 to a stop codon
  Entrez Gene: Zc3h12c (a.k.a. A230108E06, C230027N18Rik, mKIAA1726)
  Promoter: CMV
  Tag / fusion protein: FLAG (N terminal on insert)
  Cloning method: Other
  Sequencing primers: 5′ TAATACGACTCACTATAGGG
Terms and licenses: Academic/Nonprofit Terms; Industry Terms: Not Available to Industry
How to cite: pCDNA3-FLAG-Regnase-3_1-547 aa was a gift from Silvia Monticelli (Addgene plasmid # 222657 ; http://n2t.net/addgene:222657 ; RRID:Addgene_222657)
